Addgene plasmid #221524: PSMC3_BirA_Nterm
Purpose: Flag-tagged biotinylation enzyme for co-expression of Psmc3
Depositing lab: Alessandro Ori. Depositing organization: Leibniz Institute on Aging - Fritz Lipmann Institute (FLI).
Backbone
  Vector backbone: BirA_Nterm
  Backbone size w/o insert (bp): 6189
  Vector type: Mammalian Expression
  Selectable markers: Hygromycin
Growth in bacteria
  Bacterial resistance: Ampicillin, 100 μg/mL
  Growth temperature: 37°C
  Growth strain: DH5alpha
  Copy number: High Copy
Gene/Insert
  Gene/Insert name: PSMC3
  Species: H. sapiens (human)
  Insert size (bp): 1320
  Entrez Gene: PSMC3 (a.k.a. DCIDP, RPT5, TBP1)
  Tag / fusion protein: BirA (N terminal on insert)
  Cloning method: Gateway Cloning
Terms and licenses: Academic/Nonprofit Terms; Industry Terms: Not Available to Industry
How to cite: PSMC3_BirA_Nterm was a gift from Alessandro Ori (Addgene plasmid # 221524 ; http://n2t.net/addgene:221524 ; RRID:Addgene_221524)
