[The description below was written by a language model from this plasmid's Addgene catalogue record and pLannotate feature annotations shown in this document.]
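Description:
PSMC3_BirA_Nterm is a mammalian expression plasmid of about 7.5 kb, built by Gateway cloning of the human PSMC3 coding sequence (also known as RPT5 or TBP1, an ATPase subunit of the 26S proteasome) into a BirA_Nterm destination backbone. It is propagated in E. coli through a high-copy ColE1/pUC-type origin with ampicillin resistance (bla), and it carries a hygromycin resistance gene for selection in mammalian cells.

The expression cassette is driven by the CMV immediate early enhancer and promoter. This is followed directly by short matches to tet operator sequences, which suggests a tetracycline-regulatable CMV/TetO arrangement, although the catalogue fields do not state inducibility. Downstream lies a single reading frame arranged as E. coli BirA biotin ligase, a FLAG epitope (annotated as a fragment of 3xFLAG), the attB1 site, PSMC3, and attB2, terminated by the bGH polyadenylation signal. The ligase and tag therefore sit at the N terminus of PSMC3. The record does not say whether the BirA is wild type or a promiscuous mutant of the kind used for proximity labelling.

The hygromycin gene sits immediately after an FRT site, with no complete promoter annotated upstream, and ends in an SV40 poly(A) signal. This layout is characteristic of FLP-mediated integration systems, in which recombination into a genomic FRT landing site supplies the promoter and allows isogenic stable lines to be selected. The stated purpose is expression of a FLAG-tagged biotinylation enzyme together with PSMC3, consistent with biotin-based labelling and capture of proteasome-associated proteins, with FLAG available for detecting the fusion.
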