Features (pLannotate 1.2.2; 25 found; start..end, strand, type, name):
    315..419     -  promoter       AmpR promoter: bla
    478..530     -  misc_feature   bom (fragment): basis of mobility region from pBR322
    685..1064    +  enhancer       CMV enhancer: human cytomegalovirus immediate early enhancer
   1065..1268    +  promoter       CMV promoter: human cytomegalovirus (CMV) immediate early promoter
   1270..1289    +  promoter       PLtetO-1 promoter (fragment): modified phage lambda PL promoter with tet operator sites (Lutz and Bujard, 1997)
   1291..1310    +  promoter       PLtetO-1 promoter (fragment): modified phage lambda PL promoter with tet operator sites (Lutz and Bujard, 1997)
   1318..1351    +  promoter       TRE3GV promoter (fragment): 3rd-generation Tet-responsive promoter that can be activated by binding of Tet-On® 3G, optimized for retroviral and lentiviral vectors
   1465..2427    +  CDS            birA: BIRA_ECOLI - Also known as bioR, dhbB. Experimental evidence at protein level: Swiss-Prot protein existence level 1. Acts both as a biotin--[acetyl-CoA-carboxylase] ligase and a biotin-operon repressor. In the presence of ATP, BirA activates biotin to form the BirA-biotinyl-5'-adenylate (BirA-bio-5'-AMP or holoBirA) complex. HoloBirA can either transfer the biotinyl moiety to the biotin carboxyl carrier protein (BCCP) subunit of acetyl-CoA carboxylase, or bind to the biotin operator site and inhibit transcription of the operon. From Escherichia coli (strain K12).
   2458..2481    +  CDS            3xFLAG (fragment): three tandem FLAG® epitope tags
   2494..2518    +  protein_bind   attB1: mutant version of attB; recombination site for the Gateway® BP reaction BP Clonase™
   2524..3840    +  CDS            PSMC3 (sequence withheld): PRS6A_HUMAN - Also known as TBP1. Experimental evidence at protein level: Swiss-Prot protein existence level 1. Component of the 26S proteasome, a multiprotein complex involved in the ATP-dependent degradation of ubiquitinated proteins. This complex plays a key role in the maintenance of protein homeostasis by removing misfolded or damaged proteins, which could impair cellular functions, and by removing proteins whose functions are no longer required. Therefore, the proteasome participates in numerous cellular processes, including cell cycle progression, apoptosis, or DNA damage repair. PSMC3
   3845..3869    -  protein_bind   attB2: mutant version of attB; recombination site for the Gateway® BP reaction BP Clonase™
   3917..4141    +  polyA_signal   bGH poly(A) signal: bovine growth hormone polyadenylation signal
   4145..4166    +  promoter       SV40 promoter (fragment): SV40 enhancer and early promoter
   4187..4420    +  rep_origin     f1 ori (fragment) (sequence partly withheld): f1 bacteriophage origin of replication; arrow indicates direction of (+) strand synthesis
   4425..4472    +  protein_bind   FRT: FLP-mediated recombination occurs in the 8-bp core sequence TCTAGAAA (Turan and Bode, 2011). FLP recombinase from the Saccharomyces cerevisiae 2μ plasmid
   4480..5502    +  CDS            HygR: aminoglycoside phosphotransferase from E. coli; aph(4)-Ia; confers resistance to hygromycin
   5512..5637    +  CDS            ble (fragment): BLE_KLEPN - Experimental evidence at protein level: Swiss-Prot protein existence level 1. Binding protein with a strong affinity to the bleomycin family of antibiotics. Binds to CL990; an antimitotic-antibiotic compound. From Klebsiella pneumoniae.
   5632..5753    +  polyA_signal   SV40 poly(A) signal: SV40 polyadenylation signal
   5826..5842    -  protein_bind   lac operator: The lac repressor binds to the lac operator to inhibit transcription in E. coli. This inhibition can be relieved by adding lactose or isopropyl-β-D-thiogalactopyranoside (IPTG). lac repressor encoded by lacI
   5850..5880    -  promoter       lac promoter: promoter for the E. coli lac operon
   5895..5916    -  protein_bind   CAP binding site: CAP binding activates transcription in the presence of cAMP. E. coli catabolite activator protein
   5929..6021    -  CDS            lacI (fragment): lac repressor; lacI; The lac repressor binds to the lac operator to inhibit transcription in E. coli. This inhibition can be relieved by adding lactose or isopropyl-β-D-thiogalactopyranoside (IPTG).
   6204..6792    -  rep_origin     ori: high-copy-number ColE1/pMB1/pBR322/pUC origin of replication
   6963..314     -  CDS            AmpR (across the origin): β-lactamase; bla; confers resistance to ampicillin, carbenicillin, and related antibiotics
>Addgene plasmid #221524 | PSMC3_BirA_Nterm | addgene full sequence | sequence record 439226 | Addgene NGS Result
GGTGAGTACTCAACCAAGTCATTCTGAGAATAGTGTATGCGGCGACCGAGTTGCTCTTGCCCGGCGTCAA
TACGGGATAATACCGCGCCACATAGCAGAACTTTAAAAGTGCTCATCATTGGAAAACGTTCTTCGGGGCG
AAAACTCTCAAGGATCTTACCGCTGTTGAGATCCAGTTCGATGTAACCCACTCGTGCACCCAACTGATCT
TCAGCATCTTTTACTTTCACCAGCGTTTCTGGGTGAGCAAAAACAGGAAGGCAAAATGCCGCAAAAAAGG
GAATAAGGGCGACACGGAAATGTTGAATACTCATACTCTTCCTTTTTCAATATTATTGAAGCATTTATCA
GGGTTATTGTCTCATGAGCGGATACATATTTGAATGTATTTAGAAAAATAAACAAATAGGGGTTCCGCGC
ACATTTCCCCGAAAAGTGCCACCTGACGTCGACGGATCGGGAGATCTCCCGATCCCCTATGGTGCACTCT
CAGTACAATCTGCTCTGATGCCGCATAGTTAAGCCAGTATCTGCTCCCTGCTTGTGTGTTGGAGGTCGCT
GAGTAGTGCGCGAGCAAAATTTAAGCTACAACAAGGCAAGGCTTGACCGACAATTGCATGAAGAATCTGC
TTAGGGTTAGGCGTTTTGCGCTGCTTCGCGATGTACGGGCCAGATATACGCGTTGACATTGATTATTGAC
TAGTTATTAATAGTAATCAATTACGGGGTCATTAGTTCATAGCCCATATATGGAGTTCCGCGTTACATAA
CTTACGGTAAATGGCCCGCCTGGCTGACCGCCCAACGACCCCCGCCCATTGACGTCAATAATGACGTATG
TTCCCATAGTAACGCCAATAGGGACTTTCCATTGACGTCAATGGGTGGAGTATTTACGGTAAACTGCCCA
CTTGGCAGTACATCAAGTGTATCATATGCCAAGTACGCCCCCTATTGACGTCAATGACGGTAAATGGCCC
GCCTGGCATTATGCCCAGTACATGACCTTATGGGACTTTCCTACTTGGCAGTACATCTACGTATTAGTCA
TCGCTATTACCATGGTGATGCGGTTTTGGCAGTACATCAATGGGCGTGGATAGCGGTTTGACTCACGGGG
ATTTCCAAGTCTCCACCCCATTGACGTCAATGGGAGTTTGTTTTGGCACCAAAATCAACGGGACTTTCCA
AAATGTCGTAACAACTCCGCCCCATTGACGCAAATGGGCGGTAGGCGTGTACGGTGGGAGGTCTATATAA
GCAGAGCTCTCCCTATCAGTGATAGAGATCTCCCTATCAGTGATAGAGATCGTCGACGAGCTCGTTTAGT
GAACCGTCAGATCGCCTGGAGACGCCATCCACGCTGTTTTGACCTCCATAGAAGACACCGGGACCGATCC
AGCCTCCGGACTCTAGCGTTTAAACTTAAGCTTGGTACCGAGCTCGGATCCAGCTAGCGCCACCATGAAG
GACAACACCGTGCCCCTGAAGCTGATCGCCCTGCTGGCCAACGGCGAGTTCCACAGCGGCGAGCAGCTGG
GCGAGACCCTGGGCATGAGCCGGGCCGCCATCAACAAGCACATCCAGACCCTGCGGGACTGGGGCGTGGA
CGTGTTCACCGTGCCCGGCAAGGGCTACAGCCTGCCCGAGCCCATCCAGCTGCTGAACGCCAAGCAGATC
CTGGGCCAGCTGGACGGCGGCAGCGTGGCCGTGCTGCCCGTGATCGACAGCACCAACCAGTACCTGCTGG
ACCGGATCGGCGAGCTGAAGAGCGGCGACGCCTGCATCGCCGAGTACCAGCAGGCCGGCCGGGGCGGCCG
GGGCCGGAAGTGGTTCAGCCCCTTCGGCGCCAACCTGTACCTGAGCATGTTCTGGCGGCTGGAGCAGGGC
CCCGCCGCCGCCATCGGCCTGAGCCTGGTGATCGGCATCGTGATGGCCGAGGTGCTGCGGAAGCTGGGCG
CCGACAAGGTGCGGGTGAAGTGGCCCAACGACCTGTACCTGCAGGACCGGAAGCTGGCCGGCATCCTGGT
GGAGCTGACCGGCAAGACCGGCGACGCCGCCCAGATCGTGATCGGCGCCGGCATCAACATGGCCATGCGG
CGGGTGGAGGAGAGCGTGGTGAACCAGGGCTGGATCACCCTGCAGGAGGCCGGCATCAACCTGGACCGGA
ACACCCTGGCCGCCATGCTGATCCGGGAGCTGCGGGCCGCCCTGGAGCTGTTCGAGCAGGAGGGCCTGGC
CCCCTACCTGAGCCGGTGGGAGAAGCTGGACAACTTCATCAACCGGCCCGTGAAGCTGATCATCGGCGAC
AAGGAGATCTTCGGCATCAGCCGGGGCATCGACAAGCAGGGCGCCCTGCTGCTGGAGCAGGACGGCATCA
TCAAGCCCTGGATGGGCGGCGAGATCAGCCTGCGGAGCGCCGAGAAGGGGGGATCTGGCCCCGGCGGCGG
CGCGCCAGACTACAAAGACGATGACGATAAACTAGGCGCGCCCACAAGTTTGTACAAAAAAGCAGGCTCC
ACC
[1317 nt withheld, positions 2524-3840]
TAGGACCCAGCTTTCTTGTACAAAGTGGTGTGACTCGAGTCTAGAGGGCCCGTTTAAACCCGCTGATCAG
CCTCGACTGTGCCTTCTAGTTGCCAGCCATCTGTTGTTTGCCCCTCCCCCGTGCCTTCCTTGACCCTGGA
AGGTGCCACTCCCACTGTCCTTTCCTAATAAAATGAGGAAATTGCATCGCATTGTCTGAGTAGGTGTCAT
TCTATTCTGGGGGGTGGGGTGGGGCAGGACAGCAAGGGGGAGGATTGGGAAGACAATAGCAGGCATGCTG
GGGATGCGGTGGGCTCTATGGCTTCTGAGGCGGAAAGAACCAGCTGGGGCTCTAGGGGGTATCCCC
[124 nt withheld, positions 4187-4310]
C
[91 nt withheld, positions 4312-4402]
AGGGTGATGGTTCACGTACCTAGAAGTTCCTATTCCGAAGTTCCTATTCTCTAGAAAGTATAGGAACTTC
CTTGGCCAAAAAGCCTGAACTCACCGCGACGTCTGTCGAGAAGTTTCTGATCGAAAAGTTCGACAGCGTC
TCCGACCTGATGCAGCTCTCGGAGGGCGAAGAATCTCGTGCTTTCAGCTTCGATGTAGGAGGGCGTGGAT
ATGTCCTGCGGGTAAATAGCTGCGCCGATGGTTTCTACAAAGATCGTTATGTTTATCGGCACTTTGCATC
GGCCGCGCTCCCGATTCCGGAAGTGCTTGACATTGGGGAATTCAGCGAGAGCCTGACCTATTGCATCTCC
CGCCGTGCACAGGGTGTCACGTTGCAAGACCTGCCTGAAACCGAACTGCCCGCTGTTCTGCAGCCGGTCG
CGGAGGCCATGGATGCGATCGCTGCGGCCGATCTTAGCCAGACGAGCGGGTTCGGCCCATTCGGACCGCA
AGGAATCGGTCAATACACTACATGGCGTGATTTCATATGCGCGATTGCTGATCCCCATGTGTATCACTGG
CAAACTGTGATGGACGACACCGTCAGTGCGTCCGTCGCGCAGGCTCTCGATGAGCTGATGCTTTGGGCCG
AGGACTGCCCCGAAGTCCGGCACCTCGTGCACGCGGATTTCGGCTCCAACAATGTCCTGACGGACAATGG
CCGCATAACAGCGGTCATTGACTGGAGCGAGGCGATGTTCGGGGATTCCCAATACGAGGTCGCCAACATC
TTCTTCTGGAGGCCGTGGTTGGCTTGTATGGAGCAGCAGACGCGCTACTTCGAGCGGAGGCATCCGGAGC
TTGCAGGATCGCCGCGGCTCCGGGCGTATATGCTCCGCATTGGTCTTGACCAACTCTATCAGAGCTTGGT
TGACGGCAATTTCGATGATGCAGCTTGGGCGCAGGGTCGATGCGACGCAATCGTCCGATCCGGAGCCGGG
ACTGTCGGGCGTACACAAATCGCCCGCAGAAGCGCGGCCGTCTGGACCGATGGCTGTGTAGAAGTACTCG
CCGATAGTGGAAACCGACGCCCCAGCACTCGTCCGAGGGCAAAGGAATAGCACGTACTACGAGATTTCGA
TTCCACCGCCGCCTTCTATGAAAGGTTGGGCTTCGGAATCGTTTTCCGGGACGCCGGCTGGATGATCCTC
CAGCGCGGGGATCTCATGCTGGAGTTCTTCGCCCACCCCAACTTGTTTATTGCAGCTTATAATGGTTACA
AATAAAGCAATAGCATCACAAATTTCACAAATAAAGCATTTTTTTCACTGCATTCTAGTTGTGGTTTGTC
CAAACTCATCAATGTATCTTATCATGTCTGTATACCGTCGACCTCTAGCTAGAGCTTGGCGTAATCATGG
TCATAGCTGTTTCCTGTGTGAAATTGTTATCCGCTCACAATTCCACACAACATACGAGCCGGAAGCATAA
AGTGTAAAGCCTGGGGTGCCTAATGAGTGAGCTAACTCACATTAATTGCGTTGCGCTCACTGCCCGCTTT
CCAGTCGGGAAACCTGTCGTGCCAGCTGCATTAATGAATCGGCCAACGCGCGGGGAGAGGCGGTTTGCGT
ATTGGGCGCTCTTCCGCTTCCTCGCTCACTGACTCGCTGCGCTCGGTCGTTCGGCTGCGGCGAGCGGTAT
CAGCTCACTCAAAGGCGGTAATACGGTTATCCACAGAATCAGGGGATAACGCAGGAAAGAACATGTGAGC
AAAAGGCCAGCAAAAGGCCAGGAACCGTAAAAAGGCCGCGTTGCTGGCGTTTTTCCATAGGCTCCGCCCC
CCTGACGAGCATCACAAAAATCGACGCTCAAGTCAGAGGTGGCGAAACCCGACAGGACTATAAAGATACC
AGGCGTTTCCCCCTGGAAGCTCCCTCGTGCGCTCTCCTGTTCCGACCCTGCCGCTTACCGGATACCTGTC
CGCCTTTCTCCCTTCGGGAAGCGTGGCGCTTTCTCATAGCTCACGCTGTAGGTATCTCAGTTCGGTGTAG
GTCGTTCGCTCCAAGCTGGGCTGTGTGCACGAACCCCCCGTTCAGCCCGACCGCTGCGCCTTATCCGGTA
ACTATCGTCTTGAGTCCAACCCGGTAAGACACGACTTATCGCCACTGGCAGCAGCCACTGGTAACAGGAT
TAGCAGAGCGAGGTATGTAGGCGGTGCTACAGAGTTCTTGAAGTGGTGGCCTAACTACGGCTACACTAGA
AGAACAGTATTTGGTATCTGCGCTCTGCTGAAGCCAGTTACCTTCGGAAAAAGAGTTGGTAGCTCTTGAT
CCGGCAAACAAACCACCGCTGGTAGCGGTGGTTTTTTTGTTTGCAAGCAGCAGATTACGCGCAGAAAAAA
AGGATCTCAAGAAGATCCTTTGATCTTTTCTACGGGGTCTGACGCTCAGTGGAACGAAAACTCACGTTAA
GGGATTTTGGTCATGAGATTATCAAAAAGGATCTTCACCTAGATCCTTTTAAATTAAAAATGAAGTTTTA
AATCAATCTAAAGTATATATGAGTAAACTTGGTCTGACAGTTACCAATGCTTAATCAGTGAGGCACCTAT
CTCAGCGATCTGTCTATTTCGTTCATCCATAGTTGCCTGACTCCCCGTCGTGTAGATAACTACGATACGG
GAGGGCTTACCATCTGGCCCCAGTGCTGCAATGATACCGCGAGACCCACGCTCACCGGCTCCAGATTTAT
CAGCAATAAACCAGCCAGCCGGAAGGGCCGAGCGCAGAAGTGGTCCTGCAACTTTATCCGCCTCCATCCA
GTCTATTAATTGTTGCCGGGAAGCTAGAGTAAGTAGTTCGCCAGTTAATAGTTTGCGCAACGTTGTTGCC
ATTGCTACAGGCATCGTGGTGTCACGCTCGTCGTTTGGTATGGCTTCATTCAGCTCCGGTTCCCAACGAT
CAAGGCGAGTTACATGATCCCCCATGTTGTGCAAAAAAGCGGTTAGCTCCTTCGGTCCTCCGATCGTTGT
CAGAAGTAAGTTGGCCGCAGTGTTATCACTCATGGTTATGGCAGCACTGCATAATTCTCTTACTGTCATG
CCATCCGTAAGATGCTTTTCTGTGACT
